>Addgene plasmid #131859 | SuperNova-TGON3 | addgene full sequence | sequence record 261764 | Addgene NGS Result
TAGTTATTAATAGTAATCAATTACGGGGTCATTAGTTCATAGCCCATATATGGAGTTCCGCGTTACATAA
CTTACGGTAAATGGCCCGCCTGGCTGACCGCCCAACGACCCCCGCCCATTGACGTCAATAATGACGTATG
TTCCCATAGTAACGCCAATAGGGACTTTCCATTGACGTCAATGGGTGGAGTATTTACGGTAAACTGCCCA
CTTGGCAGTACATCAAGTGTATCATATGCCAAGTACGCCCCCTATTGACGTCAATGACGGTAAATGGCCC
GCCTGGCATTATGCCCAGTACATGACCTTATGGGACTTTCCTACTTGGCAGTACATCTACGTATTAGTCA
TCGCTATTACCATGGTGATGCGGTTTTGGCAGTACATCAATGGGCGTGGATAGCGGTTTGACTCACGGGG
ATTTCCAAGTCTCCACCCCATTGACGTCAATGGGAGTTTGTTTTGGCACCAAAATCAACGGGACTTTCCA
AAATGTCGTAACAACTCCGCCCCATTGACGCAAATGGGCGGTAGGCGTGTACGGTGGGAGGTCTATATAA
GCAGAGCTGGTTTAGTGAACCGTCAGATCCGCTAGCGCTATGGTAAAGCTTGGTTCAGAGGTGGGCCCCG
CCCTGTTCCAGAGCGACATGACCTTCAAAATCTTCATCGACGGCGAGGTGAACGGCCAGAAGTTCACCAT
CGTGGCCGACGGCAGCAGCAAGTTCCCCCACGGCGACTTCAACGTGCACGCCGTGTGCGAGACCGGCAAG
CTGCCCATGAGCTGGAAGCCCATCTGCCACCTGATCCAGTACGGCGAGCCCTTCTTCGCCCGCTACCCCG
ACGGCATCAGCCATTTCGCCCAGGAGTGCTTCCCCGAGGGCCTGAGCATCGACCGCACCGTGCGCTTCGA
GAACGACGGCACCATGACCAGCCACCACACCTACGAGCTGGACGACACCTGCGTGGTGAGCCGCATCACC
GTGAACTGCGACGGCTTCCAGCCCGACGGCCCCATCATGCGCGACCAGCTGGTGGACATCCTGCCCAGCG
AGACCCACATGTTCCCCCACGGCCCCAACGCCGTGCGCCAGACCGCCACCATCGGCTTCACCACCGCCGA
CGGCGGCAAGATGATGGGCCACTTCGACAGCAAGATGACCTTCAACGGCAGCCGCGCCATCGAGATCCCC
GGCCCACACTTCGTGACCATCATCACCAAGCAGACCAGGGACACCAGCGACAAGCGCGACCACGTGTGCC
AGCGCGAGGTGGCCTACGCCCACAGCGTGCCCCGCATCACCAGCGCCATCGGTAGCGACGAGGATTCGAA
TTCTATGCAGTTCCTGGTGGCCCTGCTGCTGCTGAGCGTGGCCGTGGCCCGCGCCCTGCCCAGCGCCAGC
AAGCCCAACAACACCAGCAGCGAGAACAACCCCCCCATCCAGCCCAGCACCCCCCTGCCCCCCGGCGTGG
ACATCAGCCAGCAGGTGAAGACCAACCGCCCCACCGACCAGCGCCTGGAGAGCGACAAGGAGGGCCAGGA
CAAGACCGTGGCCCGCACCAGCGCCAGCGTGAGCAGCGGCGTGGAGAGCGCCACCAACCTGAACCTGGAC
GACAGCAAGAAGCACCCCGAGACCGCCGACGCCAAGCTGAAGGAGACCCTGCAGCAGCTGCTGCCCGTGG
ACCCCAAGCAGGAGAAGAGCGGCCAGAAGTTCACCAAGGACAGCGGCAGCCCCACCGGCGGCGACAGCGA
CAACACCACCGGCGGCGACAGCAACAAGACCACCGGCGTGGACAGCGACAAGACCAGCGGCGGCGACAGC
AACAAGCCCACCGGCAGCGACAACGACAAGCCCACCGGCGGCGACAGCAACAAGCCCACCAGCAAGGTGC
CCAGCAACACCGAGACCCCCAAGATCGACAAGGTGCAGCTGACCGAGAAGGGCCAGAAGCCCACCCTGAT
CAGCAAGACCGAGAGCGGCGAGAAGCTGGCCGGCGACAGCGACTTCAGCCTGAAGCCCGAGAAGGGCGAC
AAGAGCAGCGAGCCCACCGAGGACGTGGAGACCAAGGAGATCGAGGAGGGCGACACCGAGCCCGAGGAGG
GCAGCCCCCTGGAGGAGGAGAACGAGAAGGTGCTGGGCCCCAGCAGCAGCGAGAACCAGGAGGGCACCCT
GACCGACAGCATGAAGGACGAGAAGGACGACCACTACAAGGACAACAGCGGCAACACCAGCGCCGAGAGC
AGCCACTTCTTCGCCTACCTGGTGACCGCCGCCGTGCTGGTGGCCGTGCTGTACATCGCCTACCACAACA
AGCGCAAGATCATCGCCTTCGCCCTGGAGGGCAAGCGCAGCAAGGTGACCCGCCGCCCCAAGGCCAGCGA
CTACCAGCGCCTGAACCTGAAGCTGCGGGATCCACCCGGGATCTAGATCATAATCAGCCATACCACATTT
GTAGAGGTTTTACTTGCTTTAAAAAACCTCCCACACCTCCCCCTGAACCTGAAACATAAAATGAATGCAA
TTGTTGTTGTTAACTTGTTTATTGCAGCTTATAATGGTTACAAATAAAGCAATAGCATCACAAATTTCAC
AAATAAAGCATTTTTTTCACTGCATTCTAGTTGTGGTTTGTCCAAACTCATCAATGTATCTTAAGGCGTA
AATTGTAAGCGTTAATATTTTGTTAAAATTCGCGTTAAATTTTTGTTAAATCAGCTCATTTTTTAACCAA
TAGGCCGAAATCGGCAAAATCCCTTATAAATCAAAAGAATAGACCGAGATAGGGT
[37 nt withheld, positions 2786-2822]
AAAGAACGTGGACTCCAACGTCAAAGG
[49 nt withheld, positions 2850-2898]
T
[91 nt withheld, positions 2900-2990]
G
[124 nt withheld, positions 2992-3115]
CAGGTGGCACTTTTCGGGGAAATGTGCGCGGAACCCCTATTTGTTTATTTTTCTAAATACATTCAAATAT
GTATCCGCTCATGAGACAATAACCCTGATAAATGCTTCAATAATATTGAAAAAGGAAGAGTCCTGAGGCG
GAAAGAACCAGCTGTGGAATGTGTGTCAGTTAGGGTGTGGAAAGTCCCCAGGCTCCCCAGCAGGCAGAAG
TATGCAAAGCATGCATCTCAATTAGTCAGCAACCAGGTGTGGAAAGTCCCCAGGCTCCCCAGCAGGCAGA
AGTATGCAAAGCATGCATCTCAATTAGTCAGCAACCATAGTCCCGCCCCTAACTCCGCCCATCCCGCCCC
TAACTCCGCCCAGTTCCGCCCATTCTCCGCCCCATGGCTGACTAATTTTTTTTATTTATGCAGAGGCCGA
GGCCGCCTCGGCCTCTGAGCTATTCCAGAAGTAGTGAGGAGGCTTTTTTGGAGGCCTAGGCTTTTGCAAA
GATCGATCAAGAGACAGGATGAGGATCGTTTCGCATGATTGAACAAGATGGATTGCACGCAGGTTCTCCG
GCCGCTTGGGTGGAGAGGCTATTCGGCTATGACTGGGCACAACAGACAATCGGCTGCTCTGATGCCGCCG
TGTTCCGGCTGTCAGCGCAGGGGCGCCCGGTTCTTTTTGTCAAGACCGACCTGTCCGGTGCCCTGAATGA
ACTGCAAGACGAGGCAGCGCGGCTATCGTGGCTGGCCACGACGGGCGTTCCTTGCGCAGCTGTGCTCGAC
GTTGTCACTGAAGCGGGAAGGGACTGGCTGCTATTGGGCGAAGTGCCGGGGCAGGATCTCCTGTCATCTC
ACCTTGCTCCTGCCGAGAAAGTATCCATCATGGCTGATGCAATGCGGCGGCTGCATACGCTTGATCCGGC
TACCTGCCCATTCGACCACCAAGCGAAACATCGCATCGAGCGAGCACGTACTCGGATGGAAGCCGGTCTT
GTCGATCAGGATGATCTGGACGAAGAGCATCAGGGGCTCGCGCCAGCCGAACTGTTCGCCAGGCTCAAGG
CGAGCATGCCCGACGGCGAGGATCTCGTCGTGACCCATGGCGATGCCTGCTTGCCGAATATCATGGTGGA
AAATGGCCGCTTTTCTGGATTCATCGACTGTGGCCGGCTGGGTGTGGCGGACCGCTATCAGGACATAGCG
TTGGCTACCCGTGATATTGCTGAAGAGCTTGGCGGCGAATGGGCTGACCGCTTCCTCGTGCTTTACGGTA
TCGCCGCTCCCGATTCGCAGCGCATCGCCTTCTATCGCCTTCTTGACGAGTTCTTCTGAGCGGGACTCTG
GGGTTCGAAATGACCGACCAAGCGACGCCCAACCTGCCATCACGAGATTTCGATTCCACCGCCGCCTTCT
ATGAAAGGTTGGGCTTCGGAATCGTTTTCCGGGACGCCGGCTGGATGATCCTCCAGCGCGGGGATCTCAT
GCTGGAGTTCTTCGCCCACCCTAGGGGGAGGCTAACTGAAACACGGAAGGAGACAATACCGGAAGGAACC
CGCGCTATGACGGCAATAAAAAGACAGAATAAAACGCACGGTGTTGGGTCGTTTGTTCATAAACGCGGGG
TTCGGTCCCAGGGCTGGCACTCTGTCGATACCCCACCGAGACCCCATTGGGGCCAATACGCCCGCGTTTC
TTCCTTTTCCCCACCCCACCCCCCAAGTTCGGGTGAAGGCCCAGGGCTCGCAGCCAACGTCGGGGCGGCA
GGCCCTGCCATAGCCTCAGGTTACTCATATATACTTTAGATTGATTTAAAACTTCATTTTTAATTTAAAA
GGATCTAGGTGAAGATCCTTTTTGATAATCTCATGACCAAAATCCCTTAACGTGAGTTTTCGTTCCACTG
AGCGTCAGACCCCGTAGAAAAGATCAAAGGATCTTCTTGAGATCCTTTTTTTCTGCGCGTAATCTGCTGC
TTGCAAACAAAAAAACCACCGCTACCAGCGGTGGTTTGTTTGCCGGATCAAGAGCTACCAACTCTTTTTC
CGAAGGTAACTGGCTTCAGCAGAGCGCAGATACCAAATACTGTTCTTCTAGTGTAGCCGTAGTTAGGCCA
CCACTTCAAGAACTCTGTAGCACCGCCTACATACCTCGCTCTGCTAATCCTGTTACCAGTGGCTGCTGCC
AGTGGCGATAAGTCGTGTCTTACCGGGTTGGACTCAAGACGATAGTTACCGGATAAGGCGCAGCGGTCGG
GCTGAACGGGGGGTTCGTGCACACAGCCCAGCTTGGAGCGAACGACCTACACCGAACTGAGATACCTACA
GCGTGAGCTATGAGAAAGCGCCACGCTTCCCGAAGGGAGAAAGGCGGACAGGTATCCGGTAAGCGGCAGG
GTCGGAACAGGAGAGCGCACGAGGGAGCTTCCAGGGGGAAACGCCTGGTATCTTTATAGTCCTGTCGGGT
TTCGCCACCTCTGACTTGAGCGTCGATTTTTGTGATGCTCGTCAGGGGGGCGGAGCCTATGGAAAAACGC
CAGCAACGCGGCCTTTTTACGGTTCCTGGCCTTTTGCTGGCCTTTTGCTCACATGTTCTTTCCTGCGTTA
TCCCCTGATTCTGTGGATAACCGTATTACCGCCATGCAT
Features (pLannotate 1.2.2; 14 found; start..end, strand, type, name):
     61..364     +  enhancer       CMV enhancer: human cytomegalovirus immediate early enhancer
    365..568     +  promoter       CMV promoter: human cytomegalovirus (CMV) immediate early promoter
    612..1326    +  CDS            SuperNova (fragment): monomeric variant of the photosensitizing red fluorescent protein KillerRed (Takemoto et al., 2013)
   1335..2405    +  CDS            Ttgn1: TGON3_RAT - Experimental evidence at protein level: Swiss-Prot protein existence level 1. From Rattus norvegicus (Rat).
   2426..2509    +  CDS            large T antigen (fragment): large T antigen from SV40 (simian virus 40)
   2532..2653    +  polyA_signal   SV40 poly(A) signal: SV40 polyadenylation signal
   2687..3115    -  rep_origin     f1 ori (sequence partly withheld): f1 bacteriophage origin of replication; arrow indicates direction of (+) strand synthesis
   3142..3246    +  promoter       AmpR promoter: bla
   3248..3605    +  promoter       SV40 promoter: SV40 enhancer and early promoter
   3640..4434    +  CDS            NeoR/KanR: aminoglycoside phosphotransferase from Tn5; aph(3')-II (or nptII); confers resistance to neomycin, kanamycin, and G418 (Geneticin®)
   4455..4607    +  CDS            ble (fragment): BLE_KLEPN - Experimental evidence at protein level: Swiss-Prot protein existence level 1. Binding protein with a strong affinity to the bleomycin family of antibiotics. Binds to CL990; an antimitotic-antibiotic compound. From Klebsiella pneumoniae.
   4666..4713    +  polyA_signal   HSV TK poly(A) signal: herpes simplex virus thymidine kinase polyadenylation signal (Cole and Stacy, 1985)
   4804..4820    -  polyA_signal   bGH poly(A) signal (fragment): bovine growth hormone polyadenylation signal
   5042..5630    +  rep_origin     ori: high-copy-number ColE1/pMB1/pBR322/pUC origin of replication
