[The description below was written by a language model from this plasmid's Addgene catalogue record and pLannotate feature annotations shown in this document.]
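Description:
SuperNova-TGON3 is a mammalian expression plasmid that produces the photosensitizing red fluorescent protein SuperNova fused to the rat trans-Golgi network protein TGON3 (annotated as Ttgn1). SuperNova, a monomeric variant of KillerRed, sits at the N-terminus, and the TGON3 portion at the C-terminus directs the fusion to the trans-Golgi network. The synthetic fusion was cloned between NheI and XbaI sites. It is transcribed from the human cytomegalovirus immediate early enhancer and promoter and terminated by an SV40 polyadenylation signal. A short annotated large T antigen fragment just upstream of that signal is most likely part of the same SV40 region rather than an expressed element.

The catalogue lists the backbone as pcDNA3.1(+), but the sequenced features do not fully match that description. The plasmid is selected with kanamycin in bacteria, and it carries a single NeoR/KanR (Tn5 aminoglycoside phosphotransferase) cassette. This cassette is driven by tandem bacterial (AmpR) and SV40 early promoters and ends in an HSV TK poly(A) signal. There is no ampicillin resistance gene, and only a trace fragment of the bGH poly(A) signal is present. This dual-promoter arrangement lets the same gene confer kanamycin resistance in E. coli and G418 resistance in mammalian cells. A high-copy ColE1/pUC-type origin supports propagation in bacteria, and an f1 origin is also present.

SuperNova generates reactive oxygen species when illuminated. Targeting it to the trans-Golgi network therefore allows light-triggered, localized radical production as well as fluorescent visualization of the compartment. The associated publication compared the cytotoxicity of radical stress in different organelles, which is consistent with this use.
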