Addgene plasmid #131859: SuperNova-TGON3
Purpose: Expresses NuperNova fused to trans-Golgi protein TGON3
Depositing lab: Geert van den Bogaart. Depositing organization: University of Groningen. Publication: Radical Stress Is More Cytotoxic in the Nucleus than in Other Organelles. Paardekooper LM, van Vroonhoven E, Ter Beest M, van den Bogaart G. Int J Mol Sci. 2019 Aug 25;20(17). pii: ijms20174147. doi: 10.3390/ijms20174147. PubMed 31450682.
Backbone
  Vector backbone: pcDNA3.1(+)
  Backbone manufacturer: Invitrogen
  Vector type: Mammalian Expression
Growth in bacteria
  Bacterial resistance: Kanamycin, 50 μg/mL
  Growth temperature: 37°C
  Growth strain: DH5alpha
  Copy number: High Copy
Gene/Insert
  Gene/Insert name: SuperNova
  Species: Synthetic
  Promoter: CMV
  Tag / fusion protein: TGON3 (rat) (C terminal on insert)
  Cloning method: Restriction Enzyme; 5′ cloning site NheI (not destroyed); 3′ cloning site XbaI (not destroyed)
  Sequencing primers: 5′ CGCAAATGGGCGGTAGGCGTG; 3′ GAAATTTGTGATGCTATTGC
Terms and licenses: Academic/Nonprofit Terms; Industry Terms: Not Available to Industry
Depositor comments: Trans-Golgi network targeting was achieved by inserting synthetic DNA coding for TGON3 (rat) with N-terminal SuperNova into pcDNA3.1(+) using restriction sites NheI and XbaI. SuperNova sequence is from: Takemoto, K.; Matsuda, T.; Sakai, N.; Fu, D.; Noda, M.; Uchiyama, S.; Kotera, I.; Arai, Y.; Horiuchi, M.; Fukui, K.; et al. SuperNova, a monomeric photosensitizing fluorescent protein for chromophore-assisted light inactivation. Sci. Rep. 2013, 3, 2629.
How to cite: SuperNova-TGON3 was a gift from Geert van den Bogaart (Addgene plasmid # 131859 ; http://n2t.net/addgene:131859 ; RRID:Addgene_131859)
